>Addgene plasmid #81487 | pDONR223_KIF2B_p.I119T | addgene full sequence | sequence record 168330 | Addgene NGS result
CTTTCCTGCGTTATCCCCTGATTCTGTGGATAACCGTATTACCGCCTTTGAGTGAGCTGATACCGCTCGC
CGCAGCCGAACGACCGAGCGCAGCGAGTCAGTGAGCGAGGAAGCGGAAGAGCGCCCAATACGCAAACCGC
CTCTCCCCGCGCGTTGGCCGATTCATTAATGCAGCTGGCACGACAGGTTTCCCGACTGGAAAGCGGGCAG
TGAGCGCAACGCAATTAATACGCGTACCGCTAGCCAGGAAGAGTTTGTAGAAACGCAAAAAGGCCATCCG
TCAGGATGGCCTTCTGCTTAGTTTGATGCCTGGCAGTTTATGGCGGGCGTCCTGCCCGCCACCCTCCGGG
CCGTTGCTTCACAACGTTCAAATCCGCTCCCGGCGGATTTGTCCTACTCAGGAGAGCGTTCACCGACAAA
CAACAGATAAAACGAAAGGCCCAGTCTTCCGACTGAGCCTTTCGTTTTATTTGATGCCTGGCAGTTCCCT
ACTCTCGCGTTAACGCTAGCATGGATGTTTTCCCAGTCACGACGTTGTAAAACGACGGCCAGTCTTAAGC
TCGGGCCCCAAATAATGATTTTATTTTGACTGATAGTGACCTGTTCGTTGCAACAAATTGATGAGCAATG
CTTTTTTATAATGCCAACTTTGTACAAAAAAGTTGGCACCATGGCCAGCCAGTTCTGCCTCCCTGAATCC
CCATGTCTCTCGCCCCTGAAACCCTTGAAGCCACATTTCGGAGACATCCAAGAGGGCATCTACGTGGCGA
TCCAGCGCAGTGACAAGCGGATCCACCTCGCTGTGGTCACGGAGATCAACAGAGAAAACTATTGGGTCAC
GGTAGAGTGGGTGGAGAAAGCAGTCAAAAAAGGCAAGAAGATTGACCTGGAGACCATACTCCTGCTGAAT
CCAGCTCTGGACTCTGCTGAACACCCCATGCCGCCCCCGCCCTTATCCCCCTTGGCTCTGGCGCCCTCTT
CGGCCATCAGGGACCAGCGTACCGCCACGAAATGGGTTGCGATGACCCCCCAGAAAAACCAAACAGCCTC
AGGGGACAGCCTGGATGTGAGGGTCCCCAGCAAACCTTGTCTGATGAAGCAGAAAAAGTCTCCCTGCCTC
TGGGAAATCCAGAAACTGCAGGAGCAGCGGGAAAAGCGCAGGCGGCTGCAGCAGGAGATCCGAGCTAGAC
GCGCCCTCGATGTCAATACCAGAAACCCCAACTACGAAATCATGCACATGATCGAAGAGTATCGCAGGCA
CCTGGACAGCAGCAAGATCTCAGTCCTGGAGCCCCCGCAAGAACATCGCATCTGCGTCTGCGTGAGGAAG
CGGCCTCTCAACCAGCGAGAGACAACCTTGAAGGACCTGGATATCATCACCGTCCCCTCGGACAATGTGG
TTATGGTGCATGAGTCCAAGCAAAAGGTGGACCTCACTCGCTACCTGCAGAACCAGACCTTCTGCTTCGA
CCATGCCTTCGATGACAAAGCCTCCAACGAGTTGGTGTACCAGTTCACCGCCCAGCCACTGGTGGAGTCC
ATCTTCCGCAAGGGCATGGCCACCTGCTTTGCCTATGGGCAGACGGGAAGTGGGAAGACGTACACCATGG
GTGGAGACTTTTCAGGAACGGCCCAAGATTGTTCTAAGGGCATTTATGCTTTGGTGGCACAGGATGTCTT
TCTCCTGCTCAGAAACTCCACATATGAGAAGCTGGACCTCAAAGTCTATGGGACATTTTTTGAGATTTAT
GGGGGCAAGGTGTATGATTTGTTGAACTGGAAGAAGAAGCTGCAAGTCCTTGAGGATGGCAATCAGCAAA
TCCAAGTGGTCGGGCTGCAGGAGAAAGAGGTGTGTTGTGTGGAGGAAGTGCTGAACCTGGTGGAAATAGG
GAATAGCTGTCGGACTTCCAGGCAAACATCTGTCAACGCTCACTCATCCAGGAGCCATGCAGTGTTCCAG
ATCATCCTGAAGTCAGGAGGGATAATGCATGGCAAGTTTTCCCTCGTTGATTTAGCTGGGAATGAAAGAG
GAGCAGATACAACCAAGGCCAGCCGGAAAAGGCAGCTGGAAGGGGCAGAGATTAACAAGAGTCTTCTAGC
CCTCAAAGAATGTATTCTGGCTTTGGGTCAGAACAAGCCTCACACCCCATTCAGAGCCAGCAAACTCACA
CTGGTGCTCCGGGACTCCTTTATAGGCCAGAACTCCTCCACTTGCATGATTGCTACCATCTCTCCGGGGA
TGACCTCTTGTGAAAACACTCTCAACACTTTAAGATATGCAAACAGAGTAAAAAAATTAAATGTAGATGT
AAGGCCCTACCATCGTGGCCACTATCCGATTGGACATGAGGCACCAAGGATGTTAAAAAGTCACATCGGA
AATTCAGAAATGTCCCTTCAGAGGGATGAATTTATTAAAATACCTTATGTACAGAGTGAGGAGCAGAAAG
AGATTGAAGAGGTTGAAACATTACCCACTCTGTTAGGGAAGGATACCACAATTTCAGGGAAGGGATCTAG
CCAATGGTTGGAAAACATCCAGGAGAGAGCTGGTGGAGTACACCATGATATTGATTTTTGCATTGCCCGG
TCTTTGTCCATTTTGGAGCAGAAAATTGATGCTCTGACCGAGATCCAAAAGAAACTGAAATTATTACTAG
CTGACCTCCACGTGAAGAGCAAGGTAGAGTGCCCAACTTTCTTGTACAAAGTTGGCATTATAAGAAAGCA
TTGCTTATCAATTTGTTGCAACGAACAGGTCACTATCAGTCAAAATAAAATCATTATTTGCCATCCAGCT
GATATCCCCTATAGTGAGTCGTATTACATGGTCATAGCTGTTTCCTGGCAGCTCTGGCCCGTGTCTCAAA
ATCTCTGATGTTACATTGCACAAGATAAAAATATATCATCATGCCTCCTCTAGACCAGCCAGGACAGAAA
TGCCTCGACTTCGCTGCTACCCAAGGTTGCCGGGTGACGCACACCGTGGAAACGGATGAAGGCACGAACC
CAGTGGACATAAGCCTGTTCGGTTCGTAAGCTGTAATGCAAGTAGCGTATGCGCTCACGCAACTGGTCCA
GAACCTTGACCGAACGCAGCGGTGGTAACGGCGCAGTGGCGGTTTTCATGGCTTGTTATGACTGTTTTTT
TGGGGTACAGTCTATGCCTCGGGCATCCAAGCAGCAAGCGCGTTACGCCGTGGGTCGATGTTTGATGTTA
TGGAGCAGCAACGATGTTACGCAGCAGGGCAGTCGCCCTAAAACAAAGTTAAACATTATGAGGGAAGCGG
TGATCGCCGAAGTATCGACTCAACTATCAGAGGTAGTTGGCGTCATCGAGCGCCATCTCGAACCGACGTT
GCTGGCCGTACATTTGTACGGCTCCGCAGTGGATGGCGGCCTGAAGCCACACAGTGATATTGATTTGCTG
GTTACGGTGACCGTAAGGCTTGATGAAACAACGCGGCGAGCTTTGATCAACGACCTTTTGGAAACTTCGG
CTTCCCCTGGAGAGAGCGAGATTCTCCGCGCTGTAGAAGTCACCATTGTTGTGCACGACGACATCATTCC
GTGGCGTTATCCAGCTAAGCGCGAACTGCAATTTGGAGAATGGCAGCGCAATGACATTCTTGCAGGTATC
TTCGAGCCAGCCACGATCGACATTGATCTGGCTATCTTGCTGACAAAAGCAAGAGAACATAGCGTTGCCT
TGGTAGGTCCAGCGGCGGAGGAACTCTTTGATCCGGTTCCTGAACAGGATCTATTTGAGGCGCTAAATGA
AACCTTAACGCTATGGAACTCGCCGCCCGACTGGGCTGGCGATGAGCGAAATGTAGTGCTTACGTTGTCC
CGCATTTGGTACAGCGCAGTAACCGGCAAAATCGCGCCGAAGGATGTCGCTGCCGACTGGGCAATGGAGC
GCCTGCCGGCCCAGTATCAGCCCGTCATACTTGAAGCTAGACAGGCTTATCTTGGACAAGAAGAAGATCG
CTTGGCCTCGCGCGCAGATCAGTTGGAAGAATTTGTCCACTACGTGAAAGGCGAGATCACCAAGGTAGTC
GGCAAATAACCCTCGAGCCACCCATGACCAAAATCCCTTAACGTGAGTTACGCGTCGTTCCACTGAGCGT
CAGACCCCGTAGAAAAGATCAAAGGATCTTCTTGAGATCCTTTTTTTCTGCGCGTAATCTGCTGCTTGCA
AACAAAAAAACCACCGCTACCAGCGGTGGTTTGTTTGCCGGATCAAGAGCTACCAACTCTTTTTCCGAAG
GTAACTGGCTTCAGCAGAGCGCAGATACCAAATACTGTTCTTCTAGTGTAGCCGTAGTTAGGCCACCACT
TCAAGAACTCTGTAGCACCGCCTACATACCTCGCTCTGCTAATCCTGTTACCAGTGGCTGCTGCCAGTGG
CGATAAGTCGTGTCTTACCGGGTTGGACTCAAGACGATAGTTACCGGATAAGGCGCAGCGGTCGGGCTGA
ACGGGGGGTTCGTGCACACAGCCCAGCTTGGAGCGAACGACCTACACCGAACTGAGATACCTACAGCGTG
AGCTATGAGAAAGCGCCACGCTTCCCGAAGGGAGAAAGGCGGACAGGTATCCGGTAAGCGGCAGGGTCGG
AACAGGAGAGCGCACGAGGGAGCTTCCAGGGGGAAACGCCTGGTATCTTTATAGTCCTGTCGGGTTTCGC
CACCTCTGACTTGAGCGTCGATTTTTGTGATGCTCGTCAGGGGGGCGGAGCCTATGGAAAAACGCCAGCA
ACGCGGCCTTTTTACGGTTCCTGGCCTTTTGCTGGCCTTTTGCTCACATGTT
Features (pLannotate 1.2.2; 12 found; start..end, strand, type, name):
    121..213     +  CDS            lacI (fragment): lac repressor; lacI; The lac repressor binds to the lac operator to inhibit transcription in E. coli. This inhibition can be relieved by adding lactose or isopropyl-β-D-thiogalactopyranoside (IPTG).
    268..295     -  terminator     rrnB T2 terminator: transcription terminator T2 from the E. coli rrnB gene
    427..470     +  terminator     rrnB T1 terminator: Escherichia coli rrnB; transcription terminator T1 from the E. coli rrnB gene
    517..553     -  CDS            lacZα (fragment): LacZα fragment of β-galactosidase; lacZ fragment
    570..665     +  protein_bind   attL3: mutant version of attL; recombination site for the Gateway® LR reaction LR Clonase™
    671..2689    +  CDS            KIF2B: KIF2B_HUMAN - Experimental evidence at protein level: Swiss-Prot protein existence level 1. Plus end-directed microtubule-dependent motor required for spindle assembly and chromosome movement. Has microtubule depolymerization activity (PubMed:17538014). Plays a role in chromosome congression (PubMed:23891108). From Homo sapiens (Human).
   2692..2790    -  protein_bind   attL2: mutant version of attL; recombination site for the Gateway® LR reaction LR Clonase™
   2808..2826    -  promoter       T7 promoter: promoter for bacteriophage T7 RNA polymerase
   3016..3039    +  promoter       Pc promoter (fragment): intI1 (promoter lies within the coding sequence); class 1 integron promoter
   3215..3271    +  CDS            GmR (fragment): gentamycin acetyltransferase; aacC1; confers resistance to gentamycin
   3278..4069    +  CDS            SmR: aminoglycoside adenylyltransferase (Murphy, 1985); aadA; confers resistance to spectinomycin and streptomycin
   4162..4750    +  rep_origin     ori: high-copy-number ColE1/pMB1/pBR322/pUC origin of replication
