[The description below was written by a language model from this plasmid's Addgene catalogue record and pLannotate feature annotations shown in this document.]
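Description:
pDONR223_KIF2B_p.I119T is a Gateway entry clone built on the Invitrogen pDONR223 backbone, carrying a variant open reading frame of human KIF2B. It belongs to the Target Accelerator Plasmid Collection, a resource assembled to test rare cancer-associated alleles functionally. The sequenced plasmid is about 4.8 kb. It replicates in E. coli from a high-copy ColE1/pUC-type origin and is selected with spectinomycin through the aadA (SmR) aminoglycoside adenylyltransferase gene. That gene sits downstream of a fragment of the class 1 integron Pc promoter and a remnant of a gentamicin resistance gene. Short lacI and lacZα fragments are also annotated as backbone remnants, and rrnB T1 and T2 terminators lie upstream of the cloning site, where they help insulate the insert from read-through transcription.

The roughly 2 kb KIF2B coding sequence encodes a kinesin-family microtubule depolymerase involved in spindle assembly and chromosome congression. It is flanked by two attL recombination sites, annotated by the software as attL3 and attL2, which allow directional transfer into attR-containing destination vectors by an LR Clonase reaction. Although the plasmid is named for the I119T substitution, the record also lists P417S and R437G changes relative to the reference transcript. The insert is in the "open" configuration, with no stop codon immediately after the ORF, so it can be fused in frame to C-terminal tags supplied by a destination vector. The entry clone has no promoter driving the insert. A T7 promoter is annotated just outside the downstream attL site, on the reverse strand. The plasmid therefore serves as a shuttle and archival source for generating expression constructs, not for direct expression, and M13 primer sites flank the cassette for sequence verification.
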