Addgene plasmid #81487: pDONR223_KIF2B_p.I119T
Purpose: Gateway Donor vector containing KIF2B , part of the Target Accelerator Plasmid Collection.
Depositing lab: Jesse Boehm & William Hahn & David Root. Depositing organization: Broad Institute. Publication: Systematic Functional Interrogation of Rare Cancer Variants Identifies Oncogenic Alleles. Kim E, Ilic N, Shrestha Y, Zou L, Kamburov A, Zhu C, Yang X, Lubonja R, Tran N, Nguyen C, Lawrence MS, Piccioni F, Bagul M, Doench JG, Chouinard CR, Wu X, Hogstrom L, Natoli T, Tamayo P, Horn H, Corsello SM, Lage K, Root DE, Subramanian A, Golub TR, Getz G, Boehm JS, Hahn WC. Cancer Discov. 2016 Jul;6(7):714-26. doi: 10.1158/2159-8290.CD-16-0160. Epub 2016 May 4. PubMed 27147599.
Backbone
  Vector backbone: pDONR223
  Backbone manufacturer: Invitrogen
  Backbone size w/o insert (bp): 2790
  Vector type: Gateway Entry vector
Growth in bacteria
  Bacterial resistance: Spectinomycin, 50 μg/mL
  Growth temperature: 37°C
  Growth strain: DH5alpha
  Copy number: High Copy
Gene/Insert
  Gene/Insert name: KIF2B (alt name: NM_032559.4)
  Species: H. sapiens (human)
  Mutation: I119T; P417S; R437G
  Entrez Gene: KIF2B
  Promoter: None
  Cloning method: Gateway Cloning
  Sequencing primers: 5′ M13pUC-fwd; 3′ M13-Rev
Terms and licenses: Academic/Nonprofit Terms; Industry Terms: Not Available to Industry
Depositor comments: Open state: NO stop codon immediately follows insert
How to cite: pDONR223_KIF2B_p.I119T was a gift from Jesse Boehm & William Hahn & David Root (Addgene plasmid # 81487 ; http://n2t.net/addgene:81487 ; RRID:Addgene_81487)
