>Addgene plasmid #81487 | pDONR223_KIF2B_p.I119T | depositor partial sequence | sequence record 154806 | Insert sequence
ATGGCCAGCCAGTTCTGCCTCCCTGAATCCCCATGTCTCTCGCCCCTGAAACCCTTGAAGCCACATTTCG
GAGACATCCAAGAGGGCATCTACGTGGCGATCCAGCGCAGTGACAAGCGGATCCACCTCGCTGTGGTCAC
GGAGATCAACAGAGAAAACTATTGGGTCACGGTAGAGTGGGTGGAGAAAGCAGTCAAAAAAGGCAAGAAG
ATTGACCTGGAGACCATACTCCTGCTGAATCCAGCTCTGGACTCTGCTGAACACCCCATGCCGCCCCCGC
CCTTATCCCCCTTGGCTCTGGCGCCCTCTTCGGCCATCAGGGACCAGCGTACCGCCACGAAATGGGTTGC
GATGACCCCCCAGAAAAACCAAACAGCCTCAGGGGACAGCCTGGATGTGAGGGTCCCCAGCAAACCTTGT
CTGATGAAGCAGAAAAAGTCTCCCTGCCTCTGGGAAATCCAGAAACTGCAGGAGCAGCGGGAAAAGCGCA
GGCGGCTGCAGCAGGAGATCCGAGCTAGACGCGCCCTCGATGTCAATACCAGAAACCCCAACTACGAAAT
CATGCACATGATCGAAGAGTATCGCAGGCACCTGGACAGCAGCAAGATCTCAGTCCTGGAGCCCCCGCAA
GAACATCGCATCTGCGTCTGCGTGAGGAAGCGGCCTCTCAACCAGCGAGAGACAACCTTGAAGGACCTGG
ATATCATCACCGTCCCCTCGGACAATGTGGTTATGGTGCATGAGTCCAAGCAAAAGGTGGACCTCACTCG
CTACCTGCAGAACCAGACCTTCTGCTTCGACCATGCCTTCGATGACAAAGCCTCCAACGAGTTGGTGTAC
CAGTTCACCGCCCAGCCACTGGTGGAGTCCATCTTCCGCAAGGGCATGGCCACCTGCTTTGCCTATGGGC
AGACGGGAAGTGGGAAGACGTACACCATGGGTGGAGACTTTTCAGGAACGGCCCAAGATTGTTCTAAGGG
CATTTATGCTTTGGTGGCACAGGATGTCTTTCTCCTGCTCAGAAACTCCACATATGAGAAGCTGGACCTC
AAAGTCTATGGGACATTTTTTGAGATTTATGGGGGCAAGGTGTATGATTTGTTGAACTGGAAGAAGAAGC
TGCAAGTCCTTGAGGATGGCAATCAGCAAATCCAAGTGGTCGGGCTGCAGGAGAAAGAGGTGTGTTGTGT
GGAGGAAGTGCTGAACCTGGTGGAAATAGGGAATAGCTGTCGGACTTCCAGGCAAACATCTGTCAACGCT
CACTCATCCAGGAGCCATGCAGTGTTCCAGATCATCCTGAAGTCAGGAGGGATAATGCATGGCAAGTTTT
CCCTCGTTGATTTAGCTGGGAATGAAAGAGGAGCAGATACAACCAAGGCCAGCCGGAAAAGGCAGCTGGA
AGGGGCAGAGATTAACAAGAGTCTTCTAGCCCTCAAAGAATGTATTCTGGCTTTGGGTCAGAACAAGCCT
CACACCCCATTCAGAGCCAGCAAACTCACACTGGTGCTCCGGGACTCCTTTATAGGCCAGAACTCCTCCA
CTTGCATGATTGCTACCATCTCTCCGGGGATGACCTCTTGTGAAAACACTCTCAACACTTTAAGATATGC
AAACAGAGTAAAAAAATTAAATGTAGATGTAAGGCCCTACCATCGTGGCCACTATCCGATTGGACATGAG
GCACCAAGGATGTTAAAAAGTCACATCGGAAATTCAGAAATGTCCCTTCAGAGGGATGAATTTATTAAAA
TACCTTATGTACAGAGTGAGGAGCAGAAAGAGATTGAAGAGGTTGAAACATTACCCACTCTGTTAGGGAA
GGATACCACAATTTCAGGGAAGGGATCTAGCCAATGGTTGGAAAACATCCAGGAGAGAGCTGGTGGAGTA
CACCATGATATTGATTTTTGCATTGCCCGGTCTTTGTCCATTTTGGAGCAGAAAATTGATGCTCTGACCG
AGATCCAAAAGAAACTGAAATTATTACTAGCTGACCTCCACGTGAAGAGCAAGGTAGAG
