>Addgene plasmid #81487 | pDONR223_KIF2B_p.I119T | addgene partial sequence | sequence record 156495 | M13-F20 5'-TGTAAAACGACGGCCAGT-3'
TTCGTTGCAACAAATTGATGAGCAATGCTTTTTTATAATGCCAACTTTGTACAAAAAAGTTGGCACCATG
GCCAGCCAGTTCTGCCTCCCTGAATCCCCATGTCTCTCGCCCCTGAAACCCTTGAAGCCACATTTCGGAG
ACATCCAAGAGGGCATCTACGTGGCGATCCAGCGCAGTGACAAGCGGATCCACCTCGCTGTGGTCACGGA
GATCAACAGAGAAAACTATTGGGTCACGGTAGAGTGGGTGGAGAAAGCAGTCAAAAAAGGCAAGAAGATT
GACCTGGAGACCATACTCCTGCTGAATCCAGCTCTGGACTCTGCTGAACACCCCATGCCGCCCCCGCCCT
TATCCCCCTTGGCTCTGGCGCCCTCTTCGGCCATCAGGGACCAGCGTACCGCCACGAAATGGGTTGCGAT
GACCCCCCAGAAAAACCAAACAGCCTCAGGGGACAGCCTGGATGTGAGGGTCCCCAGCAAACCTTGTCTG
ATGAAGCAGAAAAAGTCTCCCTGCCTCTGGGAAATCCAGAAACTGCAGGAGCAGCGGGAAAAGCGCAGGC
GGCTGCAGCAGGAGATCCGAGCTAGACGCGCCCTCGATGTCAATACCAGAAACCCCAACTACGAAATCAT
GCACATGATCGAAGAGTATCGCAGGCACCTGGACAGCAGCAAGATCTCAGTCCTGGAGCCCCCGCAAGAA
CATCGCATCTGCGTCTGCGTGAGGAAGCGGCCTCTCAACCAGCGAGAGACAACCTTGAAGGACCTGGATA
TCATCACCGTCCCCTCGGACAATGTGGTTATGGTGCATGAGTCCAAGCAAAAGGTGGACCTCACTCGCTA
CCTGCAGAACCAGACCTTCTGCTTCGACCATGCCTTCGATGACAAAGCCTCCAACGAGTTGGTGTACCAG
TTCACCGCCCAGCCACTGGTGGAGTCCATCTTCCGCAAGGGCATGGCCACCTGCTTTGCCTATGGGCAGA
CGGGAAGTGGG
